Addgene plasmid #60524: pSBbi-Hyg
Purpose: (Empty Backbone) SB-transposon with constitutive bi-directional promoter, one side: SfiI cloning site for GOI (contains filler DNA), other side: hygromycin resistance gene
Depositing lab: Eric Kowarz. Depositing organization: Goethe-Universitaet Frankfurt am Main. Publication: Optimized Sleeping Beauty transposons rapidly generate stable transgenic cell lines. Kowarz E, Loescher D, Marschalek R. Biotechnol J. 2015 Feb 4. doi: 10.1002/biot.201400821. PubMed 25650551.
Backbone
  Vector backbone: pUC19
  Backbone size (bp): 2021
  Vector type: Mammalian Expression ; Transposon
  Promoter: EF1a/RPBSA
  Selectable markers: Hygromycin
Growth in bacteria
  Bacterial resistance: Ampicillin, 100 μg/mL
  Growth temperature: 37°C
  Growth strain: Top10
  Copy number: High Copy
Gene/Insert
  Cloning method: Restriction Enzyme
  Sequencing primers: 5′ GCCTCAGACAGTGGTTCAAAG; 3′ AGGCACAGTCGAGGCTGAT
Terms and licenses: Academic/Nonprofit Terms; Industry Terms: Not Available to Industry
Depositor comments: Note that an SfiI digest will affect the Kozak sequence that is already present upstream of the insertion site for the gene of interest. This can be addressed by adding the 3 bases 'ACC' between the 5'-SfiI site and the start codon of your gene of interest: 5'-SfiI---> ggcctctgaggcc ACC atg <---start codon
How to cite: pSBbi-Hyg was a gift from Eric Kowarz (Addgene plasmid # 60524 ; http://n2t.net/addgene:60524 ; RRID:Addgene_60524)
