[The description below was written by a language model from this plasmid's Addgene catalogue record and pLannotate feature annotations shown in this document.]
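Description:
pSBbi-Hyg is an empty Sleeping Beauty transposon vector built on a pUC19 backbone and designed for rapid generation of stable transgenic mammalian cell lines. It is maintained in E. coli as a high-copy plasmid through the ColE1/pUC origin and selected with ampicillin via the β-lactamase gene and its native promoter. Short annotated fragments of a bom region and an M13 origin are backbone remnants.

The payload is a constitutive bidirectional expression unit, recorded as EF1a/RPBSA. In the feature table the EF-1α promoter lies on the minus strand and reads toward a bovine growth hormone polyadenylation signal. The gap between these two elements corresponds to the SfiI cloning site for the gene of interest, which currently holds filler DNA. In the opposite direction, a hygromycin phosphotransferase coding sequence is followed by a short β-globin-derived fragment and the rabbit β-globin poly(A) signal. The RPBSA promoter that presumably drives this marker falls in the unannotated interval between EF-1α and HygR. The Sleeping Beauty inverted terminal repeats that should flank the cassette are also not picked up by the automated annotation, although the catalogue entry identifies the construct as an SB transposon.

In use, a gene of interest replaces the filler by SfiI cloning. When a Sleeping Beauty transposase is supplied, the whole cassette integrates into the host genome, and hygromycin selects the cells that have integrated it. The depositor notes that SfiI digestion disrupts the Kozak context upstream of the insertion site, so a few bases should be added between the 5′ SfiI site and the start codon to restore it.
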