Features (pLannotate 1.2.2; 11 found; start..end, strand, type, name):
    299..320     -  promoter       SV40 promoter (fragment): SV40 enhancer and early promoter
    324..548     -  polyA_signal   bGH poly(A) signal: bovine growth hormone polyadenylation signal
    829..2010    -  promoter       EF-1α promoter: strong constitutive promoter for human elongation factor EF-1α
   2643..3668    +  CDS            HygR: aminoglycoside phosphotransferase from E. coli; aph(4)-Ia; confers resistance to hygromycin
   3682..3762    +  CDS            HBB (fragment): HBB_PONPY - Experimental evidence at transcript level: Swiss-Prot protein existence level 2. Involved in oxygen transport from the lung to the various peripheral tissues. From Pongo pygmaeus (Bornean orangutan).
   3833..3888    +  polyA_signal   β-globin poly(A) signal: rabbit β-globin polyadenylation signal (Gil and Proudfoot, 1987)
   4451..5039    -  rep_origin     ori: high-copy-number ColE1/pMB1/pBR322/pUC origin of replication
   5210..6070    -  CDS            AmpR: β-lactamase; bla; confers resistance to ampicillin, carbenicillin, and related antibiotics
   6071..6175    -  promoter       AmpR promoter: bla
   6202..6252    +  misc_feature   bom (fragment): basis of mobility region from pBR322
   6253..6283    -  rep_origin     M13 ori (fragment): M13 bacteriophage origin of replication; arrow indicates direction of (+) strand synthesis
>Addgene plasmid #60524 | pSBbi-Hyg | addgene full sequence | sequence record 456411 | Addgene NGS Result
GGATCCCTATACAGTTGAAGTCGGAAGTTTACATACACTTAAGTTGGAGTCATTAAAACTCGTTTTTCAA
CTACTCCACAAATTTCTTGTTAACAAACAATAGTTTTGGCAAGTCAGTTAGGACATCTACTTTGTGCATG
ACACAAGTCATTTTTCCAACAATTGTTTACAGACAGATTATTTCACTTATAATTCACTGTATCACAATTC
CAGTGGGTCAGAAGTTTACATACACTAAGTTCGACTCCTCTGCAGAATGCGGCGATGTTTCGGTAAGGGG
TCCGCTATCTAGTAGGCCCAGCTGGTTCTTTCCGCCTCAGAAGCCATAGAGCCCACCGCATCCCCAGCAT
GCCTGCTATTGTCTTCCCAATCCTCCCCCTTGCTGTCCTGCCCCACCCCACCCCCCAGAATAGAATGACA
CCTACTCAGACAATGCGATGCAATTTCCTCATTTTATTAGGAAAGGACAGTGGGAGTGGCACCTTCCAGG
GTCAAGGAAGGCACGGGGGAGGGGCAAACAACAGATGGCTGGCAACTAGAAGGCACAGTCGAGGCTGATC
AGCGAGCTCTAGAGAATTGATCCCCAAGCTTGGCCTGACAGGCCTTCGAATTAGTGAGAAGGAAAGACGC
AACCAGGAAGCCCACCAAGAGAAAGAGGCATTTCCTGAAAAGATTCCCCTTTTTGGAGAGCCCTACAAGG
TATTTACTGAACACTAGACATTGAAGTCCTGATTTATCACAATGTTGAACCCTATGATGAAACAATTCAG
TATAATTGAGTTCGAAACTCGAGCCATGGTGGCCTCAGAGGCCAGCTTGGGGTAGTTTTCACGACACCTT
AAATGGAAGAAAAAAACTTTGAACCACTGTCTGAGGCTTGAGAATGAACCAAGATCCAAACTCAAAAAGG
GCAAATTCCAAGGAGAATTACATCAAGTGCCAAGCTGGCCTAACTTCAGTCTCCACCCACTCAGTATGGG
GAAACTCCATCGCATAAAACCCCTCCCCCCAACCTAAAGACGACGTACTCCAAAAGCTCGAGAACTAATC
GAGGTGCCTGGACGGCGCCCGGTACTCCGTGGAGTCACATGAAGCGACGGCTGAGGACGGAAAGGCCCTT
TTCCTTTGTGTGGGTGACTCACCCGCCCGCTCTCCCGAGCGCCGCGTCCTCCATTTTGAGCTCCCTGCAG
CAGGGCCGGGAAGCGGCCATCTTTCCGCTCACGCAACTGGTGCCGACCGGGCCAGCCTTGCCGCCCAGGG
CGGGGCGATACACGGCGGCGCGAGGCCAGGCACCAGAGCAGGCCGGCCAGCTTGAGACTACCCCCGTCCG
ATTCTCGGTGGCCGCGCTCGCAGGCCCCGCCTCGCCGAACATGTGCGCTGGGACGCACGGGCCCCGTCGC
CGCCCGCGGCCCCAAAAACCGAAATACCAGTGTGCAGATCTTGGCCCGCATTTACAAGACTATCTTGCCA
GAAAAAAAGCGTCGCAGCAGGTCATCAAAAATTTTAAATGGCTAGAGACTTATCGAAAGCAGCGAGACAG
GCGCGAAGGTGCCACCAGATTCGCACGCGGCGGCCCCAGCGCCCAAGCCAGGCCTCAACTCAAGCACGAG
GCGAAGGGGCTCCTTAAGCGCAAGGCCTCGAACTCTCCCACCCACTTCCAACCCGAAGCTCGGGATCAAG
AATCACGTACTGCAGCCAGGGGCGTGGAAGTAATTCAAGGCACGCAAGGGCCATAACCCGTAAAGAGGCC
AGGCCCGCGGGAACCACACACGGCACTTACCTGTGTTCTGGCGGCAAACCCGTTGCGAAAAAGAACGTTC
ACGGCGACTACTGCACTTATATACGGTTCTCCCCCACCCTCGGGAAAAAGGCGGAGCCAGTACACGACAT
CACTTTCCCAGTTTACCCCGCGCCACCTTCTCTAGGCACCGGTTCAATTGCCGACCCCTCCCCCCAACTT
CTCGGGGACTGTGGGCGATGTGCGCTCTGCCCACTGACGGGCACCGGAGCCTCTAGGCGAGACCCTGTCT
CACAAAATAAAGTAAGCCCGGACTGAGTGCGGAAAGGCGGGCCTGGCGGGTCTGGTCTCCCCATGCGGGC
CACCAGAGGCCCTGCAGCCTTCAGTCGCTTGAAGGGGTAATGGCGCTTCCACTCACAAACATGGCGGACA
GAGCGTGTGAACGAGATGAACAGCCCCTCAAAAATATGGCCGCCGAGGCTGGACGGCCGTGCCCCAGCAG
CACCGCCTCCGCGCCCCACGTGATCTCTCGCCGGGCACAGCGCTGACCGCGGAGGTCCAACCGGAAGAAT
GTCCGGATTGGACATTCGGAAGAGGGCCCGCCTTCCCTGGGGAATCTCTGCGCACGCGCAGAACGCTTCG
ACCAATGAAAACACAGGAAGCCGTCCGCGCAACCGCGTTGCGTCACTTCTGCCGCCCCTGTTTCAAGGTA
TATAGCCGTAGACGGAACTTCGCCTTTCTCTCGGCCTTAGCGCCATTTTTTTGGGTGAGTGTTTTTTGGT
TCCTGCGTTGGGATTCCGTGTACAATCCATAGACATCTGACCTCGGCACTTAGCATCATCACAGCAAACT
AACTGTAGCCTTTCTCTCTTTCCCTGTAGAAACCTCTGCACCTGAGGCCACCATGAAAAAGCCTGAACTC
ACCGCGACGTCTGTCGAGAAGTTTCTGATCGAAAAGTTCGACAGCGTCTCCGACCTGATGCAGCTCTCGG
AGGGCGAAGAATCTCGTGCTTTCAGCTTCGATGTAGGAGGGCGTGGATATGTCCTGCGGGTAAATAGCTG
CGCCGATGGTTTCTACAAAGATCGTTATGTTTATCGGCACTTTGCATCGGCCGCGCTCCCGATTCCGGAA
GTGCTTGACATTGGGGAATTCAGCGAGAGCCTGACCTATTGCATCTCCCGCCGTGCACAGGGTGTCACGT
TGCAAGACCTGCCTGAAACCGAACTGCCCGCTGTTCTGCAGCCGGTCGCGGAGGCCATGGATGCGATCGC
TGCGGCCGATCTTAGCCAGACGAGCGGGTTCGGCCCATTCGGACCGCAAGGAATCGGTCAATACACTACA
TGGCGTGATTTCATATGCGCGATTGCTGATCCCCATGTGTATCACTGGCAAACTGTGATGGACGACACCG
TCAGTGCGTCCGTCGCGCAGGCTCTCGATGAGCTGATGCTTTGGGCCGAGGACTGCCCCGAAGTCCGGCA
CCTCGTGCACGCGGATTTCGGCTCCAACAATGTCCTGACGGACAATGGCCGCATAACAGCGGTCATTGAC
TGGAGCGAGGCGATGTTCGGGGATTCCCAATACGAGGTCGCCAACATCTTCTTCTGGAGGCCGTGGTTGG
CTTGTATGGAGCAGCAGACGCGCTACTTCGAGCGGAGGCATCCGGAGCTTGCAGGATCGCCGCGGCTCCG
GGCGTATATGCTCCGCATTGGTCTTGACCAACTCTATCAGAGCTTGGTTGACGGCAATTTCGATGATGCA
GCTTGGGCGCAGGGTCGATGCGACGCAATCGTCCGATCCGGAGCCGGGACTGTCGGGCGTACACAAATCG
CCCGCAGAAGCGCGGCCGTCTGGACCGATGGCTGTGTAGAAGTACTCGCCGATAGTGGAAACCGACGCCC
CAGCACTCGTCCGAGGGCAAAGGAATAGTTCGAAGGCCTGTCGTGAATTCACTCCTCAGGTGCAGGCTGC
CTATCAGAAGGTGGTGGCTGGTGTGGCCAATGCCCTGGCTCACAAATACCACTGAGATCTTTTTCCCTCT
GCCAAAAATTATGGGGACATCATGAAGCCCCTTGAGCATCTGACTTCTGGCTAATAAAGGAAATTTATTT
TCATTGCAATAGTGTGTTGGAATTTTTTGTGTCTCTCACTCGGAAGGACATATGGGAGGGCAAATCATTT
AAAACATCAGAATGAGTATTTGGTTTAGAGTTTGGCAACATATGCCATATGCTGGCTGCCATGAACTAGC
TACTCGGGACCCCTTACCGAAACATCGCCGCATTCTGCAGAGGAGTCGAGTGTATGTAAACTTCTGACCC
ACTGGGAATGTGATGAAAGAAATAAAAGCTGAAATGAATCATTCTCTCTACTATTATTCTGATATTTCAC
ATTCTTAAAATAAAGTGGTGATCCTAACTGACCTAAGACAGGGAATTTTTACTAGGATTAAATGTCAGGA
ATTGTGAAAAAGTGAGTTTAAATGTATTTGGCTAAGGTGTATGTAAACTTCCGACTTCAACTGTATAGGG
ATCCGCTTCCTCGCTCACTGACTCGCTGCGCTCGGTCGTTCGGCTGCGGCGAGCGGTATCAGCTCACTCA
AAGGCGGTAATACGGTTATCCACAGAATCAGGGGATAACGCAGGAAAGAACATGTGAGCAAAAGGCCAGC
AAAAGGCCAGGAACCGTAAAAAGGCCGCGTTGCTGGCGTTTTTCCATAGGCTCCGCCCCCCTGACGAGCA
TCACAAAAATCGACGCTCAAGTCAGAGGTGGCGAAACCCGACAGGACTATAAAGATACCAGGCGTTTCCC
CCTGGAAGCTCCCTCGTGCGCTCTCCTGTTCCGACCCTGCCGCTTACCGGATACCTGTCCGCCTTTCTCC
CTTCGGGAAGCGTGGCGCTTTCTCATAGCTCACGCTGTAGGTATCTCAGTTCGGTGTAGGTCGTTCGCTC
CAAGCTGGGCTGTGTGCACGAACCCCCCGTTCAGCCCGACCGCTGCGCCTTATCCGGTAACTATCGTCTT
GAGTCCAACCCGGTAAGACACGACTTATCGCCACTGGCAGCAGCCACTGGTAACAGGATTAGCAGAGCGA
GGTATGTAGGCGGTGCTACAGAGTTCTTGAAGTGGTGGCCTAACTACGGCTACACTAGAAGAACAGTATT
TGGTATCTGCGCTCTGCTGAAGCCAGTTACCTTCGGAAAAAGAGTTGGTAGCTCTTGATCCGGCAAACAA
ACCACCGCTGGTAGCGGTGGTTTTTTTGTTTGCAAGCAGCAGATTACGCGCAGAAAAAAAGGATCTCAAG
AAGATCCTTTGATCTTTTCTACGGGGTCTGACGCTCAGTGGAACGAAAACTCACGTTAAGGGATTTTGGT
CATGAGATTATCAAAAAGGATCTTCACCTAGATCCTTTTAAATTAAAAATGAAGTTTTAAATCAATCTAA
AGTATATATGAGTAAACTTGGTCTGACAGTTACCAATGCTTAATCAGTGAGGCACCTATCTCAGCGATCT
GTCTATTTCGTTCATCCATAGTTGCCTGACTCCCCGTCGTGTAGATAACTACGATACGGGAGGGCTTACC
ATCTGGCCCCAGTGCTGCAATGATACCGCGAGACCCACGCTCACCGGCTCCAGATTTATCAGCAATAAAC
CAGCCAGCCGGAAGGGCCGAGCGCAGAAGTGGTCCTGCAACTTTATCCGCCTCCATCCAGTCTATTAATT
GTTGCCGGGAAGCTAGAGTAAGTAGTTCGCCAGTTAATAGTTTGCGCAACGTTGTTGCCATTGCTACAGG
CATCGTGGTGTCACGCTCGTCGTTTGGTATGGCTTCATTCAGCTCCGGTTCCCAACGATCAAGGCGAGTT
ACATGATCCCCCATGTTGTGCAAAAAAGCGGTTAGCTCCTTCGGTCCTCCGATCGTTGTCAGAAGTAAGT
TGGCCGCAGTGTTATCACTCATGGTTATGGCAGCACTGCATAATTCTCTTACTGTCATGCCATCCGTAAG
ATGCTTTTCTGTGACTGGTGAGTACTCAACCAAGTCATTCTGAGAATAGTGTATGCGGCGACCGAGTTGC
TCTTGCCCGGCGTCAATACGGGATAATACCGCGCCACATAGCAGAACTTTAAAAGTGCTCATCATTGGAA
AACGTTCTTCGGGGCGAAAACTCTCAAGGATCTTACCGCTGTTGAGATCCAGTTCGATGTAACCCACTCG
TGCACCCAACTGATCTTCAGCATCTTTTACTTTCACCAGCGTTTCTGGGTGAGCAAAAACAGGAAGGCAA
AATGCCGCAAAAAAGGGAATAAGGGCGACACGGAAATGTTGAATACTCATACTCTTCCTTTTTCAATATT
ATTGAAGCATTTATCAGGGTTATTGTCTCATGAGCGGATACATATTTGAATGTATTTAGAAAAATAAACA
AATAGGGGTTCCGCGCACATTTCCCCGAAAAGTGCCACCTGATGCGGTGTGAAATACCGCACAGATGCGT
AAGGAGAAAATACCGCATCAGGAAATTGTAAGCGTTAATATTTTGTTAAAATT
