>Addgene plasmid #60524 | pSBbi-Hyg | addgene partial sequence | sequence record 100460 | Hygro-R 5'-tatccacgccctcctacatc-3'
AGCCAGTACACGACATCACTTTCCCAGTTTACCCCGCGCCACCTTCTCTAGGCACCGGTTCAATTGCCGA
CCCCTCCCCCCAACTTCTCGGGGACTGTGGGCGATGTGCGCTCTGCCCACTGACGGGCACCGGAGCCTCT
AGGCGAGACCCTGTCTCACAAAATAAAGTAAGCCCGGACTGAGTGCGGAAAGGCGGGCCTGGCGGGTCTG
GTCTCCCCATGCGGGCCACCAGAGGCCCTGCAGCCTTCAGTCGCTTGAAGGGGTAATGGCGCTTCCACTC
ACAAACATGGCGGACAGAGCGTGTGAACGAGATGAACAGCCCCTCAAAAATATGGCCGCCGAGGCTGGAC
GGCCGTGCCCCAGCAGCACCGCCTCCGCGCCCCACGTGATCTCTCGCCGGGCACAGCGCTGACCGCGGAG
GTCCAACCGGAAGAATGTCCGGATTGGACATTCGGAAGAGGGCCCGCCTTCCCTGGGGAATCTCTGCGCA
CGCGCAGAACGCTTCGACCAATGAAAACACAGGAAGCCGTCCGCGCAACCGCGTTGCGTCACTTCTGCCG
CCCCTGTTTCAAGGTATATAGCCGTAGACGGAACTTCGCCTTTCTCTCGGCCTTAGCGCCATTTTTTTGG
GTGAGTGTTTTTTGGTTCCTGCGTTGGGATTCCGTGTACAATCCATAGACATCTGACCTCGGCACTTAGC
ATCATCACAGCAAACTAACTGTAGCCTTTCTCTCTTTCCCTGTAGAAACCTCTGCACCTGAGGCCACCAT
GAAAAAGCCTGAACTCACCGCGACGTCTGTCGAGAAGTTTCTGATCGAAAAGTTCGACAGCGTCTCCGAC
CTGATGCAGCTCTCGGAGGGCG
