>Addgene plasmid #60524 | pSBbi-Hyg | addgene partial sequence | sequence record 100908 | BGH-rev 5'-TAGAAGGCACAGTCGAGG-3'
GCTTGGCCTGACAGGCCTTCGAATTAGTGAGAAGGAAAGACGCAACCAGGAAGCCCACCAAGAGAAAGAG
GCATTTCCTGAAAAGATTCCCCTTTTTGGAGAGCCCTACAAGGTATTTACTGAACACTAGACATTGAAGT
CCTGATTTATCACAATGTTGAACCCTATGATGAAACAATTCAGTATAATTGAGTTCGAAACTCGAGCCAT
GGTGGCCTCAGAGGCCAGCTTGGGGTAGTTTTCACGACACCTTAAATGGAAGAAAAAAACTTTGAACCAC
TGTCTGAGGCTTGAGAATGAACCAAGATCCAAACTCAAAAAGGGCAAATTCCAAGGAGAATTACATCAAG
TGCCAAGCTGGCCTAACTTCAGTCTCCACCCACTCAGTATGGGGAAACTCCATCGCATAAAACCCCTCCC
CCCAACCTAAAGACGACGTACTCCAAAAGCTCGAGAACTAATCGAGGTGCCTGGACGGCGCCCGGTACTC
CGTGGAGTCACATGAAGCGACGGCTGAGGACGGAAAGGCCCTTTTCCTTTGTGTGGGTGACTCACCCGCC
CGCTCTCCCGAGCGCCGCGTCCTCCATTTTGAGCTCCCTGCAGCAGGGCCGGGAAGCGGCCATCTTTCCG
CTCACGCAACTGGTGCCGACCGGGCCAGCCTTGCCGCCCAGGGCGGGGCGATACACGGCGGCGCGAGGCC
AGGCACCAGAGCAGGCCGGCCAGCTTGAGACTACCCCCGTCCGATTCTCGGTGGCCGCGCTCGCAGGCCC
CGCCTCGCCGAACATGTGCGCTGGGACGCACGGGCCCCGTCGCCGCCCGCGGCCCCAAAAACCG
